Addgene plasmid #53369: pSQT1601
Purpose: human codon optimized Csy4 and FokI-dCas9 expression plasmid
Depositing lab: Keith Joung. Depositing organization: Massachusetts General Hospital. Publication: Dimeric CRISPR RNA-guided FokI nucleases for highly specific genome editing. Tsai SQ, Wyvekens N, Khayter C, Foden JA, Thapar V, Reyon D, Goodwin MJ, Aryee MJ, Joung JK. Nat Biotechnol. 2014 Apr 25. doi: 10.1038/nbt.2908. PubMed 24770325.
Backbone
  Vector backbone: pCAG-CFP
  Vector type: Mammalian Expression, CRISPR
Growth in bacteria
  Bacterial resistance: Ampicillin, 100 μg/mL
  Growth temperature: 37°C
  Growth strain: XL1 Blue
  Copy number: High Copy
Gene/Insert
  Gene/Insert name: hCsy4-T2A-NLS-hFokI-dCas9-NLS (alt names: Csy4; FokI-dCas9)
  Promoter: CAG
  Cloning method: Unknown
  Sequencing primers: 5′ pCAG-F; 3′ Bglob-pA-R
Terms and licenses: Academic/Nonprofit Terms; Industry Terms: Not Available to Industry
How to cite: pSQT1601 was a gift from Keith Joung (Addgene plasmid # 53369 ; http://n2t.net/addgene:53369 ; RRID:Addgene_53369)
