[The description below was written by a language model from this plasmid's Addgene catalogue record and pLannotate feature annotations shown in this document.]
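Description:
pSQT1601 is a mammalian expression plasmid for CRISPR genome editing, built on the pCAG-CFP backbone. It is propagated in E. coli as a high-copy plasmid through a ColE1/pUC-type origin and is selected with ampicillin via the β-lactamase gene. The backbone also carries an SV40 origin and SV40 poly(A) signal, along with remnants of lac regulatory sequence (lac promoter, operator, CAP site and short lacI fragments) that play no evident part in the payload. No mammalian selection marker is annotated.

The payload is a single open reading frame driven by the CAG promoter, annotated as the CMV enhancer, chicken β-actin promoter and chimeric β-actin/β-globin intron, and terminated by a rabbit β-globin poly(A) signal. It encodes human codon-optimized Csy4 (Cas6f, a Pseudomonas aeruginosa CRISPR RNA-processing endoribonuclease), followed by a T2A self-cleaving peptide and then an NLS-flanked fusion of a FokI fragment to the N-terminus of catalytically inactive Cas9. The T2A lets one transcript yield both proteins separately. A 3xFLAG tag is annotated just downstream of the Cas9 sequence. The automated annotation labels the Cas9 region as the VQR PAM variant, but this is probably a nearest-match call, since the catalogue record describes only dCas9.

The construct supplies the protein components of dimeric RNA-guided FokI nucleases. FokI cleaves only as a dimer, so two guide RNAs must bring two fusion proteins to adjacent sites, which raises specificity. Csy4 can release individual guides from a multiplex transcript, which would have to be supplied separately because no guide RNA cassette is annotated here. The two sequence records (10,323 and 10,271 nt) show the same feature order but differ slightly in length.
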