Features (pLannotate 1.2.2; 22 found; start..end, strand, type, name):
      1..51      -  CDS            lacI (fragment): lac repressor; lacI; The lac repressor binds to the lac operator to inhibit transcription in E. coli. This inhibition can be relieved by adding lactose or isopropyl-β-D-thiogalactopyranoside (IPTG).
    234..822     -  rep_origin     ori: high-copy-number ColE1/pMB1/pBR322/pUC origin of replication
    993..1853    -  CDS            AmpR: β-lactamase; bla; confers resistance to ampicillin, carbenicillin, and related antibiotics
   1854..1958    -  promoter       AmpR promoter: bla
   1989..2368    +  enhancer       CMV enhancer: human cytomegalovirus immediate early enhancer
   2370..2621    +  promoter       chicken β-actin promoter: contains a 21-bp deletion relative to the standard chicken β-actin promoter
   2622..3638    +  intron         chimeric intron: chimera between introns from chicken β-actin and rabbit β-globin
   3687..3723    +  misc_feature   MCS (fragment): multiple cloning site
   3743..4300    +  CDS            cas6f: CAS6_PSEAB - Also known as csy4. Experimental evidence at protein level: Swiss-Prot protein existence level 1. CRISPR (clustered regularly interspaced short palindromic repeat) is an adaptive immune system that provides protection against mobile genetic elements (viruses, transposable elements and conjugative plasmids). CRISPR clusters contain sequences complementary to antecedent mobile elements and target invading nucleic acids. CRISPR clusters are transcribed and processed into CRISPR RNA (crRNA). Processes pre-crRNA into individual crRNA units. Absolutely required for crRNA production or s
   4370..4972    +  CDS            fokIR (fragment): T2F1_PLAOK - Also known as rfoKI. Experimental evidence at protein level: Swiss-Prot protein existence level 1. Recognizes the double-stranded sequence 5'-GGATG-3'/3'-CATCC- 5' and cleaves respectively 14 bases after G-1 and 13 bases before C-1. From Planomicrobium okeanokoites (Planococcus okeanokoites) (Flavobacterium okeanokoites).
   4988..9088    +  CDS            Cas9 VQR: Streptococcus pyogenes Cas9 endonuclease with the D1135V/R1335Q/T1337R mutations has an altered recognition specificity for the protospacer adjacent motif (PAM) (Kleinstiver et al., 2015)
   9122..9187    +  CDS            3xFLAG: three tandem FLAG® epitope tags, followed by an enterokinase cleavage site
   9200..9271    +  CDS            HBB (fragment): HBB_PONPY - Experimental evidence at transcript level: Swiss-Prot protein existence level 2. Involved in oxygen transport from the lung to the various peripheral tissues. From Pongo pygmaeus (Bornean orangutan).
   9342..9397    +  polyA_signal   β-globin poly(A) signal: rabbit β-globin polyadenylation signal (Gil and Proudfoot, 1987)
   9782..9798    -  protein_bind   lac operator: The lac repressor binds to the lac operator to inhibit transcription in E. coli. This inhibition can be relieved by adding lactose or isopropyl-β-D-thiogalactopyranoside (IPTG). lac repressor encoded by lacI
   9806..9836    -  promoter       lac promoter: promoter for the E. coli lac operon
   9851..9872    -  protein_bind   CAP binding site: CAP binding activates transcription in the presence of cAMP. E. coli catabolite activator protein
   9885..9924    -  CDS            lacI (fragment): lac repressor; lacI; The lac repressor binds to the lac operator to inhibit transcription in E. coli. This inhibition can be relieved by adding lactose or isopropyl-β-D-thiogalactopyranoside (IPTG).
   9931..9953    +  promoter       SV40 promoter (fragment): SV40 enhancer and early promoter
   9977..10112   +  rep_origin     SV40 ori: SV40 origin of replication
  10132..10266   +  polyA_signal   SV40 poly(A) signal: SV40 polyadenylation signal
  10268..10322   -  CDS            lacI (fragment): lac repressor; lacI; The lac repressor binds to the lac operator to inhibit transcription in E. coli. This inhibition can be relieved by adding lactose or isopropyl-β-D-thiogalactopyranoside (IPTG).
>Addgene plasmid #53369 | pSQT1601 | addgene full sequence | sequence record 127248 | Addgene NGS result
CATTAATGAATCGGCCAACGCGCGGGGAGAGGCGGTTTGCGTATTGGGCGCTCTTCCGCTTCCTCGCTCA
CTGACTCGCTGCGCTCGGTCGTTCGGCTGCGGCGAGCGGTATCAGCTCACTCAAAGGCGGTAATACGGTT
ATCCACAGAATCAGGGGATAACGCAGGAAAGAACATGTGAGCAAAAGGCCAGCAAAAGGCCAGGAACCGT
AAAAAGGCCGCGTTGCTGGCGTTTTTCCATAGGCTCCGCCCCCCTGACGAGCATCACAAAAATCGACGCT
CAAGTCAGAGGTGGCGAAACCCGACAGGACTATAAAGATACCAGGCGTTTCCCCCTGGAAGCTCCCTCGT
GCGCTCTCCTGTTCCGACCCTGCCGCTTACCGGATACCTGTCCGCCTTTCTCCCTTCGGGAAGCGTGGCG
CTTTCTCATAGCTCACGCTGTAGGTATCTCAGTTCGGTGTAGGTCGTTCGCTCCAAGCTGGGCTGTGTGC
ACGAACCCCCCGTTCAGCCCGACCGCTGCGCCTTATCCGGTAACTATCGTCTTGAGTCCAACCCGGTAAG
ACACGACTTATCGCCACTGGCAGCAGCCACTGGTAACAGGATTAGCAGAGCGAGGTATGTAGGCGGTGCT
ACAGAGTTCTTGAAGTGGTGGCCTAACTACGGCTACACTAGAAGAACAGTATTTGGTATCTGCGCTCTGC
TGAAGCCAGTTACCTTCGGAAAAAGAGTTGGTAGCTCTTGATCCGGCAAACAAACCACCGCTGGTAGCGG
TGGTTTTTTTGTTTGCAAGCAGCAGATTACGCGCAGAAAAAAAGGATCTCAAGAAGATCCTTTGATCTTT
TCTACGGGGTCTGACGCTCAGTGGAACGAAAACTCACGTTAAGGGATTTTGGTCATGAGATTATCAAAAA
GGATCTTCACCTAGATCCTTTTAAATTAAAAATGAAGTTTTAAATCAATCTAAAGTATATATGAGTAAAC
TTGGTCTGACAGTTACCAATGCTTAATCAGTGAGGCACCTATCTCAGCGATCTGTCTATTTCGTTCATCC
ATAGTTGCCTGACTCCCCGTCGTGTAGATAACTACGATACGGGAGGGCTTACCATCTGGCCCCAGTGCTG
CAATGATACCGCGAGACCCACGCTCACCGGCTCCAGATTTATCAGCAATAAACCAGCCAGCCGGAAGGGC
CGAGCGCAGAAGTGGTCCTGCAACTTTATCCGCCTCCATCCAGTCTATTAATTGTTGCCGGGAAGCTAGA
GTAAGTAGTTCGCCAGTTAATAGTTTGCGCAACGTTGTTGCCATTGCTACAGGCATCGTGGTGTCACGCT
CGTCGTTTGGTATGGCTTCATTCAGCTCCGGTTCCCAACGATCAAGGCGAGTTACATGATCCCCCATGTT
GTGCAAAAAAGCGGTTAGCTCCTTCGGTCCTCCGATCGTTGTCAGAAGTAAGTTGGCCGCAGTGTTATCA
CTCATGGTTATGGCAGCACTGCATAATTCTCTTACTGTCATGCCATCCGTAAGATGCTTTTCTGTGACTG
GTGAGTACTCAACCAAGTCATTCTGAGAATAGTGTATGCGGCGACCGAGTTGCTCTTGCCCGGCGTCAAT
ACGGGATAATACCGCGCCACATAGCAGAACTTTAAAAGTGCTCATCATTGGAAAACGTTCTTCGGGGCGA
AAACTCTCAAGGATCTTACCGCTGTTGAGATCCAGTTCGATGTAACCCACTCGTGCACCCAACTGATCTT
CAGCATCTTTTACTTTCACCAGCGTTTCTGGGTGAGCAAAAACAGGAAGGCAAAATGCCGCAAAAAAGGG
AATAAGGGCGACACGGAAATGTTGAATACTCATACTCTTCCTTTTTCAATATTATTGAAGCATTTATCAG
GGTTATTGTCTCATGAGCGGATACATATTTGAATGTATTTAGAAAAATAAACAAATAGGGGTTCCGCGCA
CATTTCCCCGAAAAGTGCCACCTGGGTCGACATTGATTATTGACTAGTTATTAATAGTAATCAATTACGG
GGTCATTAGTTCATAGCCCATATATGGAGTTCCGCGTTACATAACTTACGGTAAATGGCCCGCCTGGCTG
ACCGCCCAACGACCCCCGCCCATTGACGTCAATAATGACGTATGTTCCCATAGTAACGCCAATAGGGACT
TTCCATTGACGTCAATGGGTGGAGTATTTACGGTAAACTGCCCACTTGGCAGTACATCAAGTGTATCATA
TGCCAAGTACGCCCCCTATTGACGTCAATGACGGTAAATGGCCCGCCTGGCATTATGCCCAGTACATGAC
CTTATGGGACTTTCCTACTTGGCAGTACATCTACGTATTAGTCATCGCTATTACCATGGTCGAGGTGAGC
CCCACGTTCTGCTTCACTCTCCCCATCTCCCCCCCCTCCCCACCCCCAATTTTGTATTTATTTATTTTTT
AATTATTTTGTGCAGCGATGGGGGCGGGGGGGGGGGGGGGGCGAGGGGCGGGGCGGGGCGAGGCGGAGAG
GTGCGGCGGCAGCCAATCAGAGCGGCGCGCTCCGAAAGTTTCCTTTTATGGCGAGGCGGCGGCGGCGGCG
GCCCTATAAAAAGCGAAGCGCGCGGCGGGCGGGAGTCGCTGCGCGCTGCCTTCGCCCCGTGCCCCGCTCC
GCCGCCGCCTCGCGCCGCCCGCCCCGGCTCTGACTGACCGCGTTACTCCCACAGGTGAGCGGGCGGGACG
GCCCTTCTCCTCCGGGCTGTAATTAGCGCTTGGTTTAATGACGGCTTGTTTCTTTTCTGTGGCTGCGTGA
AAGCCTTGAGGGGCTCCGGGAGGGCCCTTTGTGCGGGGGGAGCGGCTCGGGGGGTGCGTGCGTGTGTGTG
TGCGTGGGGAGCGCCGCGTGCGGCTCCGCGCTGCCCGGCGGCTGTGAGCGCTGCGGGCGCGGCGCGGGGC
TTTGTGCGCTCCGCAGTGTGCGCGAGGGGAGCGCGGCCGGGGGCGGTGCCCCGCGGTGCGGGGGGGGCTG
CGAGGGGAACAAAGGCTGCGTGCGGGGTGTGTGCGTGGGGGGGTGAGCAGGGGGTGTGGGCGCGTCGGTC
GGGCTGCAACCCCCCCTGCACCCCCCTCCCCGAGTTGCTGAGCACGGCCCGGCTTCGGGTGCGGGGCTCC
GTACGGGGCGTGGCGCGGGGCTCGCCGTGCCGGGCGGGGGGTGGCGGCAGGTGGGGGTGCCGGGCGGGGC
GGGGCCGCCTCGGGCCGGGGAGGGCTCGGGGGAGGGGCGCGGCGGCCCCCGGAGCGCCGGCGGCTGTCGA
GGCGCGGCGAGCCGCAGCCATTGCCTTTTATGGTAATCGTGCGAGAGGGCGCAGGGACTTCCTTTGTCCC
AAATCTGTGCGGAGCCGAAATCTGGGAGGCGCCGCCGCACCCCCTCTAGCGGGCGCGGGGCGAAGCGGTG
CGGCGCCGGCAGGAAGGAAATGGGCGGGGAGGGCCTTCGTGCGTCGCCGCGCCGCCGTCCCCTTCTCCCT
CTCCAGCCTCGGGGCTGTCCGCGGGGGGACGGCTGCCTTCGGGGGGGACGGGGCAGGGCGGGGTTCGGCT
TCTGGCGTGTGACCGGCGGCTCTAGAGCCTCTGCTAACCATGTTCATGCCTTCTTCTTTTTCCTACAGCT
CCTGGGCAACGTGCTGGTTATTGTGCTGTCTCATCATTTTGGCAAAGAATTCTGCAGTCGACGGTACCGC
GGGCCCGGGATCCACCGGTCGCCACCATGGGTGATCATTATCTGGATATTCGGCTGAGGCCTGATCCAGA
GTTCCCACCTGCGCAGCTGATGTCTGTCCTTTTTGGCAAACTTCATCAGGCCCTGGTTGCCCAGGGCGGA
GATCGGATAGGGGTAAGCTTTCCAGACCTCGACGAAAGCCGGAGCCGCCTGGGAGAACGCCTGCGGATCC
ACGCTTCTGCCGACGATCTGAGAGCCTTGCTGGCAAGGCCATGGCTTGAGGGGCTCCGGGATCACCTGCA
GTTTGGCGAACCCGCCGTTGTTCCCCACCCAACCCCTTATCGGCAGGTGTCTAGAGTGCAGGCCAAATCT
AATCCAGAACGGCTGCGACGGCGACTCATGCGGCGACATGATCTTAGCGAGGAAGAGGCCCGAAAAAGAA
TCCCTGATACCGTGGCCCGCGCCCTTGACTTGCCTTTTGTCACACTGCGGTCCCAGAGTACGGGGCAGCA
TTTCAGACTTTTCATTCGACACGGGCCACTGCAAGTTACCGCCGAAGAAGGAGGCTTTACTTGTTATGGA
CTCTCCAAGGGAGGTTTCGTGCCCTGGTTTGAGGGCAGAGGAAGTCTGTTAACATGCGGTGACGTCGAGG
AGAATCCTGGCCCAATGCCTAAGAAGAAGCGGAAGGTGAGCAGCCAACTTGTGAAGTCTGAACTCGAGGA
GAAAAAATCAGAGTTGAGACACAAGTTGAAGTACGTGCCACACGAATACATCGAGCTTATCGAGATCGCC
AGAAACAGTACCCAGGATAGGATCCTTGAGATGAAAGTCATGGAGTTCTTTATGAAGGTCTACGGTTATA
GAGGAAAGCACCTTGGCGGTAGCAGAAAGCCCGATGGCGCCATCTATACTGTCGGATCTCCTATCGATTA
TGGGGTGATCGTGGATACCAAAGCTTACTCAGGCGGGTACAACTTGCCCATAGGACAAGCCGACGAGATG
CAGCGGTATGTCGAAGAGAACCAGACGCGCAACAAGCACATCAACCCCAATGAATGGTGGAAAGTGTACC
CAAGTAGTGTGACTGAGTTCAAGTTCCTGTTTGTCTCCGGCCACTTTAAGGGCAATTATAAAGCTCAGCT
CACTAGACTCAATCACATCACAAACTGCAACGGAGCTGTGTTGTCAGTGGAGGAGCTCCTGATTGGAGGC
GAGATGATCAAAGCCGGCACCCTTACACTGGAGGAGGTGCGGCGGAAGTTCAACAATGGAGAGATCAACT
TCGGTGGCGGTGGATCCGATAAAAAGTATTCTATTGGTTTAGCCATCGGCACTAATTCCGTTGGATGGGC
TGTCATAACCGATGAATACAAAGTACCTTCAAAGAAATTTAAGGTGTTGGGGAACACAGACCGTCATTCG
ATTAAAAAGAATCTTATCGGTGCCCTCCTATTCGATAGTGGCGAAACGGCAGAGGCGACTCGCCTGAAAC
GAACCGCTCGGAGAAGGTATACACGTCGCAAGAACCGAATATGTTACTTACAAGAAATTTTTAGCAATGA
GATGGCCAAAGTTGACGATTCTTTCTTTCACCGTTTGGAAGAGTCCTTCCTTGTCGAAGAGGACAAGAAA
CATGAACGGCACCCCATCTTTGGAAACATAGTAGATGAGGTGGCATATCATGAAAAGTACCCAACGATTT
ATCACCTCAGAAAAAAGCTAGTTGACTCAACTGATAAAGCGGACCTGAGGTTAATCTACTTGGCTCTTGC
CCATATGATAAAGTTCCGTGGGCACTTTCTCATTGAGGGTGATCTAAATCCGGACAACTCGGATGTCGAC
AAACTGTTCATCCAGTTAGTACAAACCTATAATCAGTTGTTTGAAGAGAACCCTATAAATGCAAGTGGCG
TGGATGCGAAGGCTATTCTTAGCGCCCGCCTCTCTAAATCCCGACGGCTAGAAAACCTGATCGCACAATT
ACCCGGAGAGAAGAAAAATGGGTTGTTCGGTAACCTTATAGCGCTCTCACTAGGCCTGACACCAAATTTT
AAGTCGAACTTCGACTTAGCTGAAGATGCCAAATTGCAGCTTAGTAAGGACACGTACGATGACGATCTCG
ACAATCTACTGGCACAAATTGGAGATCAGTATGCGGACTTATTTTTGGCTGCCAAAAACCTTAGCGATGC
AATCCTCCTATCTGACATACTGAGAGTTAATACTGAGATTACCAAGGCGCCGTTATCCGCTTCAATGATC
AAAAGGTACGATGAACATCACCAAGACTTGACACTTCTCAAGGCCCTAGTCCGTCAGCAACTGCCTGAGA
AATATAAGGAAATATTCTTTGATCAGTCGAAAAACGGGTACGCAGGTTATATTGACGGCGGAGCGAGTCA
AGAGGAATTCTACAAGTTTATCAAACCCATATTAGAGAAGATGGATGGGACGGAAGAGTTGCTTGTAAAA
CTCAATCGCGAAGATCTACTGCGAAAGCAGCGGACTTTCGACAACGGTAGCATTCCACATCAAATCCACT
TAGGCGAATTGCATGCTATACTTAGAAGGCAGGAGGATTTTTATCCGTTCCTCAAAGACAATCGTGAAAA
GATTGAGAAAATCCTAACCTTTCGCATACCTTACTATGTGGGACCCCTGGCCCGAGGGAACTCTCGGTTC
GCATGGATGACAAGAAAGTCCGAAGAAACGATTACTCCATGGAATTTTGAGGAAGTTGTCGATAAAGGTG
CGTCAGCTCAATCGTTCATCGAGAGGATGACCAACTTTGACAAGAATTTACCGAACGAAAAAGTATTGCC
TAAGCACAGTTTACTTTACGAGTATTTCACAGTGTACAATGAACTCACGAAAGTTAAGTATGTCACTGAG
GGCATGCGTAAACCCGCCTTTCTAAGCGGAGAACAGAAGAAAGCAATAGTAGATCTGTTATTCAAGACCA
ACCGCAAAGTGACAGTTAAGCAATTGAAAGAGGACTACTTTAAGAAAATTGAATGCTTCGATTCTGTCGA
GATCTCCGGGGTAGAAGATCGATTTAATGCGTCACTTGGTACGTATCATGACCTCCTAAAGATAATTAAA
GATAAGGACTTCCTGGATAACGAAGAGAATGAAGATATCTTAGAAGATATAGTGTTGACTCTTACCCTCT
TTGAAGATCGGGAAATGATTGAGGAAAGACTAAAAACATACGCTCACCTGTTCGACGATAAGGTTATGAA
ACAGTTAAAGAGGCGTCGCTATACGGGCTGGGGACGATTGTCGCGGAAACTTATCAACGGGATAAGAGAC
AAGCAAAGTGGTAAAACTATTCTCGATTTTCTAAAGAGCGACGGCTTCGCCAATAGGAACTTTATGCAGC
TGATCCATGATGACTCTTTAACCTTCAAAGAGGATATACAAAAGGCACAGGTTTCCGGACAAGGGGACTC
ATTGCACGAACATATTGCGAATCTTGCTGGTTCGCCAGCCATCAAAAAGGGCATACTCCAGACAGTCAAA
GTAGTGGATGAGCTAGTTAAGGTCATGGGACGTCACAAACCGGAAAACATTGTAATCGAGATGGCACGCG
AAAATCAAACGACTCAGAAGGGGCAAAAAAACAGTCGAGAGCGGATGAAGAGAATAGAAGAGGGTATTAA
AGAACTGGGCAGCCAGATCTTAAAGGAGCATCCTGTGGAAAATACCCAATTGCAGAACGAGAAACTTTAC
CTCTATTACCTACAAAATGGAAGGGACATGTATGTTGATCAGGAACTGGACATAAACCGTTTATCTGATT
ACGACGTCGATGCCATTGTACCCCAATCCTTTTTGAAGGACGATTCAATCGACAATAAAGTGCTTACACG
CTCGGATAAGAACCGAGGGAAAAGTGACAATGTTCCAAGCGAGGAAGTCGTAAAGAAAATGAAGAACTAT
TGGCGGCAGCTCCTAAATGCGAAACTGATAACGCAAAGAAAGTTCGATAACTTAACTAAAGCTGAGAGGG
GTGGCTTGTCTGAACTTGACAAGGCCGGATTTATTAAACGTCAGCTCGTGGAAACCCGCCAAATCACAAA
GCATGTTGCACAGATACTAGATTCCCGAATGAATACGAAATACGACGAGAACGATAAGCTGATTCGGGAA
GTCAAAGTAATCACTTTAAAGTCAAAATTGGTGTCGGACTTCAGAAAGGATTTTCAATTCTATAAAGTTA
GGGAGATAAATAACTACCACCATGCGCACGACGCTTATCTTAATGCCGTCGTAGGGACCGCACTCATTAA
GAAATACCCGAAGCTAGAAAGTGAGTTTGTGTATGGTGATTACAAAGTTTATGACGTCCGTAAGATGATC
GCGAAAAGCGAACAGGAGATAGGCAAGGCTACAGCCAAATACTTCTTTTATTCTAACATTATGAATTTCT
TTAAGACGGAAATCACTCTGGCAAACGGAGAGATACGCAAACGACCTTTAATTGAAACCAATGGGGAGAC
AGGTGAAATCGTATGGGATAAGGGCCGGGACTTCGCGACGGTGAGAAAAGTTTTGTCCATGCCCCAAGTC
AACATAGTAAAGAAAACTGAGGTGCAGACCGGAGGGTTTTCAAAGGAATCGATTCTTCCAAAAAGGAATA
GTGATAAGCTCATCGCTCGTAAAAAGGACTGGGACCCGAAAAAGTACGGTGGCTTCGATAGCCCTACAGT
TGCCTATTCTGTCCTAGTAGTGGCAAAAGTTGAGAAGGGAAAATCCAAGAAACTGAAGTCAGTCAAAGAA
TTATTGGGGATAACGATTATGGAGCGCTCGTCTTTTGAAAAGAACCCCATCGACTTCCTTGAGGCGAAAG
GTTACAAGGAAGTAAAAAAGGATCTCATAATTAAACTACCAAAGTATAGTCTGTTTGAGTTAGAAAATGG
CCGAAAACGGATGTTGGCTAGCGCCGGAGAGCTTCAAAAGGGGAACGAACTCGCACTACCGTCTAAATAC
GTGAATTTCCTGTATTTAGCGTCCCATTACGAGAAGTTGAAAGGTTCACCTGAAGATAACGAACAGAAGC
AACTTTTTGTTGAGCAGCACAAACATTATCTCGACGAAATCATAGAGCAAATTTCGGAATTCAGTAAGAG
AGTCATCCTAGCTGATGCCAATCTGGACAAAGTATTAAGCGCATACAACAAGCACAGGGATAAACCCATA
CGTGAGCAGGCGGAAAATATTATCCATTTGTTTACTCTTACCAACCTCGGCGCTCCAGCCGCATTCAAGT
ATTTTGACACAACGATAGATCGCAAACGATACACTTCTACCAAGGAGGTGCTAGACGCGACACTGATTCA
CCAATCCATCACGGGATTATATGAAACTCGGATAGATTTGTCACAGCTTGGGGGTGACGGATCCCCCAAG
AAGAAGAGGAAAGTCTCGAGCGACTACAAAGACCATGACGGTGATTATAAAGATCATGACATCGATTACA
AGGATGACGATGACAAGTGAAGCGGCCGCACTCCTCAGGTGCAGGCTGCCTATCAGAAGGTGGTGGCTGG
TGTGGCCAATGCCCTGGCTCACAAATACCACTGAGATCTTTTTCCCTCTGCCAAAAATTATGGGGACATC
ATGAAGCCCCTTGAGCATCTGACTTCTGGCTAATAAAGGAAATTTATTTTCATTGCAATAGTGTGTTGGA
ATTTTTTGTGTCTCTCACTCGGAAGGACATATGGGAGGGCAAATCATTTAAAACATCAGAATGAGTATTT
GGTTTAGAGTTTGGCAACATATGCCCATATGCTGGCTGCCATGAACAAAGGTTGGCTATAAAGAGGTCAT
CAGTATATGAAACAGCCCCCTGCTGTCCATTCCTTATTCCATAGAAAAGCCTTGACTTGAGGTTAGATTT
TTTTTATATTTTGTTTTGTGTTATTTTTTTCTTTAACATCCCTAAAATTTTCCTTACATGTTTTACTAGC
CAGATTTTTCCTCCTCTCCTGACTACTCCCAGTCATAGCTGTCCCTCTTCTCTTATGGAGATCCCTCGAC
CTGCAGCCCAAGCTTGGCGTAATCATGGTCATAGCTGTTTCCTGTGTGAAATTGTTATCCGCTCACAATT
CCACACAACATACGAGCCGGAAGCATAAAGTGTAAAGCCTGGGGTGCCTAATGAGTGAGCTAACTCACAT
TAATTGCGTTGCGCTCACTGCCCGCTTTCCAGTCGGGAAACCTGTCGTGCCAGCGGATCCGCATCTCAAT
TAGTCAGCAACCATAGTCCCGCCCCTAACTCCGCCCATCCCGCCCCTAACTCCGCCCAGTTCCGCCCATT
CTCCGCCCCATGGCTGACTAATTTTTTTTATTTATGCAGAGGCCGAGGCCGCCTCGGCCTCTGAGCTATT
CCAGAAGTAGTGAGGAGGCTTTTTTGGAGGCCTAGGCTTTTGCAAAAAGCTAACTTGTTTATTGCAGCTT
ATAATGGTTACAAATAAAGCAATAGCATCACAAATTTCACAAATAAAGCATTTTTTTCACTGCATTCTAG
TTGTGGTTTGTCCAAACTCATCAATGTATCTTATCATGTCTGGATCCGCTGCATTAATGAATCGGCCAAC
GCGCGGGGAGAGGCGGTTTGCGTATTGGGCGCT
