Features (pLannotate 1.2.2; 21 found; start..end, strand, type, name):
      5..384     +  enhancer       CMV enhancer: human cytomegalovirus immediate early enhancer
    386..637     +  promoter       chicken β-actin promoter: contains a 21-bp deletion relative to the standard chicken β-actin promoter
    638..1654    +  intron         chimeric intron: chimera between introns from chicken β-actin and rabbit β-globin
   1703..1739    +  misc_feature   MCS (fragment): multiple cloning site
   1759..2316    +  CDS            cas6f: CAS6_PSEAB - Also known as csy4. Experimental evidence at protein level: Swiss-Prot protein existence level 1. CRISPR (clustered regularly interspaced short palindromic repeat) is an adaptive immune system that provides protection against mobile genetic elements (viruses, transposable elements and conjugative plasmids). CRISPR clusters contain sequences complementary to antecedent mobile elements and target invading nucleic acids. CRISPR clusters are transcribed and processed into CRISPR RNA (crRNA). Processes pre-crRNA into individual crRNA units. Absolutely required for crRNA production or s
   2386..2988    +  CDS            fokIR (fragment): T2F1_PLAOK - Also known as rfoKI. Experimental evidence at protein level: Swiss-Prot protein existence level 1. Recognizes the double-stranded sequence 5'-GGATG-3'/3'-CATCC- 5' and cleaves respectively 14 bases after G-1 and 13 bases before C-1. From Planomicrobium okeanokoites (Planococcus okeanokoites) (Flavobacterium okeanokoites).
   3004..7104    +  CDS            Cas9 VQR: Streptococcus pyogenes Cas9 endonuclease with the D1135V/R1335Q/T1337R mutations has an altered recognition specificity for the protospacer adjacent motif (PAM) (Kleinstiver et al., 2015)
   7138..7203    +  CDS            3xFLAG: three tandem FLAG® epitope tags, followed by an enterokinase cleavage site
   7216..7287    +  CDS            HBB (fragment): HBB_PONPY - Experimental evidence at transcript level: Swiss-Prot protein existence level 2. Involved in oxygen transport from the lung to the various peripheral tissues. From Pongo pygmaeus (Bornean orangutan).
   7358..7413    +  polyA_signal   β-globin poly(A) signal: rabbit β-globin polyadenylation signal (Gil and Proudfoot, 1987)
   7798..7814    -  protein_bind   lac operator: The lac repressor binds to the lac operator to inhibit transcription in E. coli. This inhibition can be relieved by adding lactose or isopropyl-β-D-thiogalactopyranoside (IPTG). lac repressor encoded by lacI
   7822..7852    -  promoter       lac promoter: promoter for the E. coli lac operon
   7867..7888    -  protein_bind   CAP binding site: CAP binding activates transcription in the presence of cAMP. E. coli catabolite activator protein
   7901..7940    -  CDS            lacI (fragment): lac repressor; lacI; The lac repressor binds to the lac operator to inhibit transcription in E. coli. This inhibition can be relieved by adding lactose or isopropyl-β-D-thiogalactopyranoside (IPTG).
   7947..7969    +  promoter       SV40 promoter (fragment): SV40 enhancer and early promoter
   7993..8128    +  rep_origin     SV40 ori: SV40 origin of replication
   8148..8282    +  polyA_signal   SV40 poly(A) signal: SV40 polyadenylation signal
   8284..8338    -  CDS            lacI (fragment): lac repressor; lacI; The lac repressor binds to the lac operator to inhibit transcription in E. coli. This inhibition can be relieved by adding lactose or isopropyl-β-D-thiogalactopyranoside (IPTG).
   8521..9109    -  rep_origin     ori: high-copy-number ColE1/pMB1/pBR322/pUC origin of replication
   9280..10140   -  CDS            AmpR: β-lactamase; bla; confers resistance to ampicillin, carbenicillin, and related antibiotics
  10141..10245   -  promoter       AmpR promoter: bla
>Addgene plasmid #53369 | pSQT1601 | depositor full sequence | sequence record 127249 | pSQT1601 sequence 10271 bps
GGTCGACATTGATTATTGACTAGTTATTAATAGTAATCAATTACGGGGTCATTAGTTCATAGCCCATATA
TGGAGTTCCGCGTTACATAACTTACGGTAAATGGCCCGCCTGGCTGACCGCCCAACGACCCCCGCCCATT
GACGTCAATAATGACGTATGTTCCCATAGTAACGCCAATAGGGACTTTCCATTGACGTCAATGGGTGGAG
TATTTACGGTAAACTGCCCACTTGGCAGTACATCAAGTGTATCATATGCCAAGTACGCCCCCTATTGACG
TCAATGACGGTAAATGGCCCGCCTGGCATTATGCCCAGTACATGACCTTATGGGACTTTCCTACTTGGCA
GTACATCTACGTATTAGTCATCGCTATTACCATGGTCGAGGTGAGCCCCACGTTCTGCTTCACTCTCCCC
ATCTCCCCCCCCTCCCCACCCCCAATTTTGTATTTATTTATTTTTTAATTATTTTGTGCAGCGATGGGGG
CGGGGGGGGGGGGGGGGCGAGGGGCGGGGCGGGGCGAGGCGGAGAGGTGCGGCGGCAGCCAATCAGAGCG
GCGCGCTCCGAAAGTTTCCTTTTATGGCGAGGCGGCGGCGGCGGCGGCCCTATAAAAAGCGAAGCGCGCG
GCGGGCGGGAGTCGCTGCGCGCTGCCTTCGCCCCGTGCCCCGCTCCGCCGCCGCCTCGCGCCGCCCGCCC
CGGCTCTGACTGACCGCGTTACTCCCACAGGTGAGCGGGCGGGACGGCCCTTCTCCTCCGGGCTGTAATT
AGCGCTTGGTTTAATGACGGCTTGTTTCTTTTCTGTGGCTGCGTGAAAGCCTTGAGGGGCTCCGGGAGGG
CCCTTTGTGCGGGGGGAGCGGCTCGGGGGGTGCGTGCGTGTGTGTGTGCGTGGGGAGCGCCGCGTGCGGC
TCCGCGCTGCCCGGCGGCTGTGAGCGCTGCGGGCGCGGCGCGGGGCTTTGTGCGCTCCGCAGTGTGCGCG
AGGGGAGCGCGGCCGGGGGCGGTGCCCCGCGGTGCGGGGGGGGCTGCGAGGGGAACAAAGGCTGCGTGCG
GGGTGTGTGCGTGGGGGGGTGAGCAGGGGGTGTGGGCGCGTCGGTCGGGCTGCAACCCCCCCTGCACCCC
CCTCCCCGAGTTGCTGAGCACGGCCCGGCTTCGGGTGCGGGGCTCCGTACGGGGCGTGGCGCGGGGCTCG
CCGTGCCGGGCGGGGGGTGGCGGCAGGTGGGGGTGCCGGGCGGGGCGGGGCCGCCTCGGGCCGGGGAGGG
CTCGGGGGAGGGGCGCGGCGGCCCCCGGAGCGCCGGCGGCTGTCGAGGCGCGGCGAGCCGCAGCCATTGC
CTTTTATGGTAATCGTGCGAGAGGGCGCAGGGACTTCCTTTGTCCCAAATCTGTGCGGAGCCGAAATCTG
GGAGGCGCCGCCGCACCCCCTCTAGCGGGCGCGGGGCGAAGCGGTGCGGCGCCGGCAGGAAGGAAATGGG
CGGGGAGGGCCTTCGTGCGTCGCCGCGCCGCCGTCCCCTTCTCCCTCTCCAGCCTCGGGGCTGTCCGCGG
GGGGACGGCTGCCTTCGGGGGGGACGGGGCAGGGCGGGGTTCGGCTTCTGGCGTGTGACCGGCGGCTCTA
GAGCCTCTGCTAACCATGTTCATGCCTTCTTCTTTTTCCTACAGCTCCTGGGCAACGTGCTGGTTATTGT
GCTGTCTCATCATTTTGGCAAAGAATTCTGCAGTCGACGGTACCGCGGGCCCGGGATCCACCGGTCGCCA
CCATGGGTGATCATTATCTGGATATTCGGCTGAGGCCTGATCCAGAGTTCCCACCTGCGCAGCTGATGTC
TGTCCTTTTTGGCAAACTTCATCAGGCCCTGGTTGCCCAGGGCGGAGATCGGATAGGGGTAAGCTTTCCA
GACCTCGACGAAAGCCGGAGCCGCCTGGGAGAACGCCTGCGGATCCACGCTTCTGCCGACGATCTGAGAG
CCTTGCTGGCAAGGCCATGGCTTGAGGGGCTCCGGGATCACCTGCAGTTTGGCGAACCCGCCGTTGTTCC
CCACCCAACCCCTTATCGGCAGGTGTCTAGAGTGCAGGCCAAATCTAATCCAGAACGGCTGCGACGGCGA
CTCATGCGGCGACATGATCTTAGCGAGGAAGAGGCCCGAAAAAGAATCCCTGATACCGTGGCCCGCGCCC
TTGACTTGCCTTTTGTCACACTGCGGTCCCAGAGTACGGGGCAGCATTTCAGACTTTTCATTCGACACGG
GCCACTGCAAGTTACCGCCGAAGAAGGAGGCTTTACTTGTTATGGACTCTCCAAGGGAGGTTTCGTGCCC
TGGTTTGAGGGCAGAGGAAGTCTGTTAACATGCGGTGACGTCGAGGAGAATCCTGGCCCAATGCCTAAGA
AGAAGCGGAAGGTGAGCAGCCAACTTGTGAAGTCTGAACTCGAGGAGAAAAAATCAGAGTTGAGACACAA
GTTGAAGTACGTGCCACACGAATACATCGAGCTTATCGAGATCGCCAGAAACAGTACCCAGGATAGGATC
CTTGAGATGAAAGTCATGGAGTTCTTTATGAAGGTCTACGGTTATAGAGGAAAGCACCTTGGCGGTAGCA
GAAAGCCCGATGGCGCCATCTATACTGTCGGATCTCCTATCGATTATGGGGTGATCGTGGATACCAAAGC
TTACTCAGGCGGGTACAACTTGCCCATAGGACAAGCCGACGAGATGCAGCGGTATGTCGAAGAGAACCAG
ACGCGCAACAAGCACATCAACCCCAATGAATGGTGGAAAGTGTACCCAAGTAGTGTGACTGAGTTCAAGT
TCCTGTTTGTCTCCGGCCACTTTAAGGGCAATTATAAAGCTCAGCTCACTAGACTCAATCACATCACAAA
CTGCAACGGAGCTGTGTTGTCAGTGGAGGAGCTCCTGATTGGAGGCGAGATGATCAAAGCCGGCACCCTT
ACACTGGAGGAGGTGCGGCGGAAGTTCAACAATGGAGAGATCAACTTCGGTGGCGGTGGATCCGATAAAA
AGTATTCTATTGGTTTAGCCATCGGCACTAATTCCGTTGGATGGGCTGTCATAACCGATGAATACAAAGT
ACCTTCAAAGAAATTTAAGGTGTTGGGGAACACAGACCGTCATTCGATTAAAAAGAATCTTATCGGTGCC
CTCCTATTCGATAGTGGCGAAACGGCAGAGGCGACTCGCCTGAAACGAACCGCTCGGAGAAGGTATACAC
GTCGCAAGAACCGAATATGTTACTTACAAGAAATTTTTAGCAATGAGATGGCCAAAGTTGACGATTCTTT
CTTTCACCGTTTGGAAGAGTCCTTCCTTGTCGAAGAGGACAAGAAACATGAACGGCACCCCATCTTTGGA
AACATAGTAGATGAGGTGGCATATCATGAAAAGTACCCAACGATTTATCACCTCAGAAAAAAGCTAGTTG
ACTCAACTGATAAAGCGGACCTGAGGTTAATCTACTTGGCTCTTGCCCATATGATAAAGTTCCGTGGGCA
CTTTCTCATTGAGGGTGATCTAAATCCGGACAACTCGGATGTCGACAAACTGTTCATCCAGTTAGTACAA
ACCTATAATCAGTTGTTTGAAGAGAACCCTATAAATGCAAGTGGCGTGGATGCGAAGGCTATTCTTAGCG
CCCGCCTCTCTAAATCCCGACGGCTAGAAAACCTGATCGCACAATTACCCGGAGAGAAGAAAAATGGGTT
GTTCGGTAACCTTATAGCGCTCTCACTAGGCCTGACACCAAATTTTAAGTCGAACTTCGACTTAGCTGAA
GATGCCAAATTGCAGCTTAGTAAGGACACGTACGATGACGATCTCGACAATCTACTGGCACAAATTGGAG
ATCAGTATGCGGACTTATTTTTGGCTGCCAAAAACCTTAGCGATGCAATCCTCCTATCTGACATACTGAG
AGTTAATACTGAGATTACCAAGGCGCCGTTATCCGCTTCAATGATCAAAAGGTACGATGAACATCACCAA
GACTTGACACTTCTCAAGGCCCTAGTCCGTCAGCAACTGCCTGAGAAATATAAGGAAATATTCTTTGATC
AGTCGAAAAACGGGTACGCAGGTTATATTGACGGCGGAGCGAGTCAAGAGGAATTCTACAAGTTTATCAA
ACCCATATTAGAGAAGATGGATGGGACGGAAGAGTTGCTTGTAAAACTCAATCGCGAAGATCTACTGCGA
AAGCAGCGGACTTTCGACAACGGTAGCATTCCACATCAAATCCACTTAGGCGAATTGCATGCTATACTTA
GAAGGCAGGAGGATTTTTATCCGTTCCTCAAAGACAATCGTGAAAAGATTGAGAAAATCCTAACCTTTCG
CATACCTTACTATGTGGGACCCCTGGCCCGAGGGAACTCTCGGTTCGCATGGATGACAAGAAAGTCCGAA
GAAACGATTACTCCATGGAATTTTGAGGAAGTTGTCGATAAAGGTGCGTCAGCTCAATCGTTCATCGAGA
GGATGACCAACTTTGACAAGAATTTACCGAACGAAAAAGTATTGCCTAAGCACAGTTTACTTTACGAGTA
TTTCACAGTGTACAATGAACTCACGAAAGTTAAGTATGTCACTGAGGGCATGCGTAAACCCGCCTTTCTA
AGCGGAGAACAGAAGAAAGCAATAGTAGATCTGTTATTCAAGACCAACCGCAAAGTGACAGTTAAGCAAT
TGAAAGAGGACTACTTTAAGAAAATTGAATGCTTCGATTCTGTCGAGATCTCCGGGGTAGAAGATCGATT
TAATGCGTCACTTGGTACGTATCATGACCTCCTAAAGATAATTAAAGATAAGGACTTCCTGGATAACGAA
GAGAATGAAGATATCTTAGAAGATATAGTGTTGACTCTTACCCTCTTTGAAGATCGGGAAATGATTGAGG
AAAGACTAAAAACATACGCTCACCTGTTCGACGATAAGGTTATGAAACAGTTAAAGAGGCGTCGCTATAC
GGGCTGGGGACGATTGTCGCGGAAACTTATCAACGGGATAAGAGACAAGCAAAGTGGTAAAACTATTCTC
GATTTTCTAAAGAGCGACGGCTTCGCCAATAGGAACTTTATGCAGCTGATCCATGATGACTCTTTAACCT
TCAAAGAGGATATACAAAAGGCACAGGTTTCCGGACAAGGGGACTCATTGCACGAACATATTGCGAATCT
TGCTGGTTCGCCAGCCATCAAAAAGGGCATACTCCAGACAGTCAAAGTAGTGGATGAGCTAGTTAAGGTC
ATGGGACGTCACAAACCGGAAAACATTGTAATCGAGATGGCACGCGAAAATCAAACGACTCAGAAGGGGC
AAAAAAACAGTCGAGAGCGGATGAAGAGAATAGAAGAGGGTATTAAAGAACTGGGCAGCCAGATCTTAAA
GGAGCATCCTGTGGAAAATACCCAATTGCAGAACGAGAAACTTTACCTCTATTACCTACAAAATGGAAGG
GACATGTATGTTGATCAGGAACTGGACATAAACCGTTTATCTGATTACGACGTCGATGCCATTGTACCCC
AATCCTTTTTGAAGGACGATTCAATCGACAATAAAGTGCTTACACGCTCGGATAAGAACCGAGGGAAAAG
TGACAATGTTCCAAGCGAGGAAGTCGTAAAGAAAATGAAGAACTATTGGCGGCAGCTCCTAAATGCGAAA
CTGATAACGCAAAGAAAGTTCGATAACTTAACTAAAGCTGAGAGGGGTGGCTTGTCTGAACTTGACAAGG
CCGGATTTATTAAACGTCAGCTCGTGGAAACCCGCCAAATCACAAAGCATGTTGCACAGATACTAGATTC
CCGAATGAATACGAAATACGACGAGAACGATAAGCTGATTCGGGAAGTCAAAGTAATCACTTTAAAGTCA
AAATTGGTGTCGGACTTCAGAAAGGATTTTCAATTCTATAAAGTTAGGGAGATAAATAACTACCACCATG
CGCACGACGCTTATCTTAATGCCGTCGTAGGGACCGCACTCATTAAGAAATACCCGAAGCTAGAAAGTGA
GTTTGTGTATGGTGATTACAAAGTTTATGACGTCCGTAAGATGATCGCGAAAAGCGAACAGGAGATAGGC
AAGGCTACAGCCAAATACTTCTTTTATTCTAACATTATGAATTTCTTTAAGACGGAAATCACTCTGGCAA
ACGGAGAGATACGCAAACGACCTTTAATTGAAACCAATGGGGAGACAGGTGAAATCGTATGGGATAAGGG
CCGGGACTTCGCGACGGTGAGAAAAGTTTTGTCCATGCCCCAAGTCAACATAGTAAAGAAAACTGAGGTG
CAGACCGGAGGGTTTTCAAAGGAATCGATTCTTCCAAAAAGGAATAGTGATAAGCTCATCGCTCGTAAAA
AGGACTGGGACCCGAAAAAGTACGGTGGCTTCGATAGCCCTACAGTTGCCTATTCTGTCCTAGTAGTGGC
AAAAGTTGAGAAGGGAAAATCCAAGAAACTGAAGTCAGTCAAAGAATTATTGGGGATAACGATTATGGAG
CGCTCGTCTTTTGAAAAGAACCCCATCGACTTCCTTGAGGCGAAAGGTTACAAGGAAGTAAAAAAGGATC
TCATAATTAAACTACCAAAGTATAGTCTGTTTGAGTTAGAAAATGGCCGAAAACGGATGTTGGCTAGCGC
CGGAGAGCTTCAAAAGGGGAACGAACTCGCACTACCGTCTAAATACGTGAATTTCCTGTATTTAGCGTCC
CATTACGAGAAGTTGAAAGGTTCACCTGAAGATAACGAACAGAAGCAACTTTTTGTTGAGCAGCACAAAC
ATTATCTCGACGAAATCATAGAGCAAATTTCGGAATTCAGTAAGAGAGTCATCCTAGCTGATGCCAATCT
GGACAAAGTATTAAGCGCATACAACAAGCACAGGGATAAACCCATACGTGAGCAGGCGGAAAATATTATC
CATTTGTTTACTCTTACCAACCTCGGCGCTCCAGCCGCATTCAAGTATTTTGACACAACGATAGATCGCA
AACGATACACTTCTACCAAGGAGGTGCTAGACGCGACACTGATTCACCAATCCATCACGGGATTATATGA
AACTCGGATAGATTTGTCACAGCTTGGGGGTGACGGATCCCCCAAGAAGAAGAGGAAAGTCTCGAGCGAC
TACAAAGACCATGACGGTGATTATAAAGATCATGACATCGATTACAAGGATGACGATGACAAGTGAAGCG
GCCGCACTCCTCAGGTGCAGGCTGCCTATCAGAAGGTGGTGGCTGGTGTGGCCAATGCCCTGGCTCACAA
ATACCACTGAGATCTTTTTCCCTCTGCCAAAAATTATGGGGACATCATGAAGCCCCTTGAGCATCTGACT
TCTGGCTAATAAAGGAAATTTATTTTCATTGCAATAGTGTGTTGGAATTTTTTGTGTCTCTCACTCGGAA
GGACATATGGGAGGGCAAATCATTTAAAACATCAGAATGAGTATTTGGTTTAGAGTTTGGCAACATATGC
CCATATGCTGGCTGCCATGAACAAAGGTTGGCTATAAAGAGGTCATCAGTATATGAAACAGCCCCCTGCT
GTCCATTCCTTATTCCATAGAAAAGCCTTGACTTGAGGTTAGATTTTTTTTATATTTTGTTTTGTGTTAT
TTTTTTCTTTAACATCCCTAAAATTTTCCTTACATGTTTTACTAGCCAGATTTTTCCTCCTCTCCTGACT
ACTCCCAGTCATAGCTGTCCCTCTTCTCTTATGGAGATCCCTCGACCTGCAGCCCAAGCTTGGCGTAATC
ATGGTCATAGCTGTTTCCTGTGTGAAATTGTTATCCGCTCACAATTCCACACAACATACGAGCCGGAAGC
ATAAAGTGTAAAGCCTGGGGTGCCTAATGAGTGAGCTAACTCACATTAATTGCGTTGCGCTCACTGCCCG
CTTTCCAGTCGGGAAACCTGTCGTGCCAGCGGATCCGCATCTCAATTAGTCAGCAACCATAGTCCCGCCC
CTAACTCCGCCCATCCCGCCCCTAACTCCGCCCAGTTCCGCCCATTCTCCGCCCCATGGCTGACTAATTT
TTTTTATTTATGCAGAGGCCGAGGCCGCCTCGGCCTCTGAGCTATTCCAGAAGTAGTGAGGAGGCTTTTT
TGGAGGCCTAGGCTTTTGCAAAAAGCTAACTTGTTTATTGCAGCTTATAATGGTTACAAATAAAGCAATA
GCATCACAAATTTCACAAATAAAGCATTTTTTTCACTGCATTCTAGTTGTGGTTTGTCCAAACTCATCAA
TGTATCTTATCATGTCTGGATCCGCTGCATTAATGAATCGGCCAACGCGCGGGGAGAGGCGGTTTGCGTA
TTGGGCGCTCTTCCGCTTCCTCGCTCACTGACTCGCTGCGCTCGGTCGTTCGGCTGCGGCGAGCGGTATC
AGCTCACTCAAAGGCGGTAATACGGTTATCCACAGAATCAGGGGATAACGCAGGAAAGAACATGTGAGCA
AAAGGCCAGCAAAAGGCCAGGAACCGTAAAAAGGCCGCGTTGCTGGCGTTTTTCCATAGGCTCCGCCCCC
CTGACGAGCATCACAAAAATCGACGCTCAAGTCAGAGGTGGCGAAACCCGACAGGACTATAAAGATACCA
GGCGTTTCCCCCTGGAAGCTCCCTCGTGCGCTCTCCTGTTCCGACCCTGCCGCTTACCGGATACCTGTCC
GCCTTTCTCCCTTCGGGAAGCGTGGCGCTTTCTCATAGCTCACGCTGTAGGTATCTCAGTTCGGTGTAGG
TCGTTCGCTCCAAGCTGGGCTGTGTGCACGAACCCCCCGTTCAGCCCGACCGCTGCGCCTTATCCGGTAA
CTATCGTCTTGAGTCCAACCCGGTAAGACACGACTTATCGCCACTGGCAGCAGCCACTGGTAACAGGATT
AGCAGAGCGAGGTATGTAGGCGGTGCTACAGAGTTCTTGAAGTGGTGGCCTAACTACGGCTACACTAGAA
GAACAGTATTTGGTATCTGCGCTCTGCTGAAGCCAGTTACCTTCGGAAAAAGAGTTGGTAGCTCTTGATC
CGGCAAACAAACCACCGCTGGTAGCGGTGGTTTTTTTGTTTGCAAGCAGCAGATTACGCGCAGAAAAAAA
GGATCTCAAGAAGATCCTTTGATCTTTTCTACGGGGTCTGACGCTCAGTGGAACGAAAACTCACGTTAAG
GGATTTTGGTCATGAGATTATCAAAAAGGATCTTCACCTAGATCCTTTTAAATTAAAAATGAAGTTTTAA
ATCAATCTAAAGTATATATGAGTAAACTTGGTCTGACAGTTACCAATGCTTAATCAGTGAGGCACCTATC
TCAGCGATCTGTCTATTTCGTTCATCCATAGTTGCCTGACTCCCCGTCGTGTAGATAACTACGATACGGG
AGGGCTTACCATCTGGCCCCAGTGCTGCAATGATACCGCGAGACCCACGCTCACCGGCTCCAGATTTATC
AGCAATAAACCAGCCAGCCGGAAGGGCCGAGCGCAGAAGTGGTCCTGCAACTTTATCCGCCTCCATCCAG
TCTATTAATTGTTGCCGGGAAGCTAGAGTAAGTAGTTCGCCAGTTAATAGTTTGCGCAACGTTGTTGCCA
TTGCTACAGGCATCGTGGTGTCACGCTCGTCGTTTGGTATGGCTTCATTCAGCTCCGGTTCCCAACGATC
AAGGCGAGTTACATGATCCCCCATGTTGTGCAAAAAAGCGGTTAGCTCCTTCGGTCCTCCGATCGTTGTC
AGAAGTAAGTTGGCCGCAGTGTTATCACTCATGGTTATGGCAGCACTGCATAATTCTCTTACTGTCATGC
CATCCGTAAGATGCTTTTCTGTGACTGGTGAGTACTCAACCAAGTCATTCTGAGAATAGTGTATGCGGCG
ACCGAGTTGCTCTTGCCCGGCGTCAATACGGGATAATACCGCGCCACATAGCAGAACTTTAAAAGTGCTC
ATCATTGGAAAACGTTCTTCGGGGCGAAAACTCTCAAGGATCTTACCGCTGTTGAGATCCAGTTCGATGT
AACCCACTCGTGCACCCAACTGATCTTCAGCATCTTTTACTTTCACCAGCGTTTCTGGGTGAGCAAAAAC
AGGAAGGCAAAATGCCGCAAAAAAGGGAATAAGGGCGACACGGAAATGTTGAATACTCATACTCTTCCTT
TTTCAATATTATTGAAGCATTTATCAGGGTTATTGTCTCATGAGCGGATACATATTTGAATGTATTTAGA
AAAATAAACAAATAGGGGTTCCGCGCACATTTCCCCGAAAAGTGCCACCTG
