>Addgene plasmid #53369 | pSQT1601 | addgene partial sequence | sequence record 90230 | pCAG-F 5'-GCAACGTGCTGGTTATTGTG-3'
TGCGCAGCTGATGTCTGTCCTTTTTGGCAAACTTCATCAGGCCCTGGTTGCCCAGGGCGGAGATCGGATA
GGGGTAAGCTTTCCAGACCTCGACGAAAGCCGGAGCCGCCTGGGAGAACGCCTGCGGATCCACGCTTCTG
CCGACGATCTGAGAGCCTTGCTGGCAAGGCCATGGCTTGAGGGGCTCCGGGATCACCTGCAGTTTGGCGA
ACCCGCCGTTGTTCCCCACCCAACCCCTTATCGGCAGGTGTCTAGAGTGCAGGCCAAATCTAATCCAGAA
CGGCTGCGACGGCGACTCATGCGGCGACATGATCTTAGCGAGGAAGAGGCCCGAAAAAGAATCCCTGATA
CCGTGGCCCGCGCCCTTGACTTGCCTTTTGTCACACTGCGGTCCCAGAGTACGGGGCAGCATTTCAGACT
TTTCATTCGACACGGGCCACTGCAAGTTACCGCCGAAGAAGGAGGCTTTACTTGTTATGGACTCTCCAAG
GGAGGTTTC
