>Addgene plasmid #53369 | pSQT1601 | addgene partial sequence | sequence record 90231 | Bglob-pA-R 5'-ttttggcagagggaaaaaga-3'
GGCCACACCAGCCACCACCTTCTGATAGGCAGCCTGCACCTGAGGAGTGCGGCCGCTTCACTTGTCATCG
TCATCCTTGTAATCGATGTCATGATCTTTATAATCACCGTCATGGTCTTTGTAGTCGCTCGAGACTTTCC
TCTTCTTCTTGGGGGATCCGTCACCCCCAAGCTGTGACAAATCTATCCGAGTTTCATATAATCCCGTGAT
GGATTGGTGAATCAGTGTCGCGTCTAGCACCTCCTTGGTAGAAGTGTATCGTTTGCGATCTATCGTTGTG
TCAAAATACTTGAATGCGGCTGGAGCGCCGAGGTTGGTAAGAGTAAACAAATGGATAATATTTTCCGCCT
GCTCACGTATGGGTTTATCCCTGTGCTTGTTGTATGCGCTTAATACTTTGTCCAGATTGGCATCAGCTAG
GATGACTCTCTTACTGAATTCCGAAATTTGCTCTATGATTTCGTCGAGATAATGTTTGTGCTGCTCAACA
AAAAGTTGCTTCTGTTCGTTATCTTCAGGTGAACCTTTCAACTTCTCGTAATGGGACGCTAAATACAGGA
AATTCACGTATTTAGACGGTAGTGCGAGTTCGTTCCCCTTTTGAAGCTCTCCGG
