>Addgene plasmid #53369 | pSQT1601 | addgene partial sequence | sequence record 90233 | KJdCas9-F1 5'-GACGTCACAAACCGGAAAAC-3'
AACGACTCAGAAGGGGCAAAAAAACAGTCGAGAGCGGATGAAGAGAATAGAAGAGGGTATTAAAGAACTG
GGCAGCCAGATCTTAAAGGAGCATCCTGTGGAAAATACCCAATTGCAGAACGAGAAACTTTACCTCTATT
ACCTACAAAATGGAAGGGACATGTATGTTGATCAGGAACTGGACATAAACCGTTTATCTGATTACGACGT
CGATGCCATTGTACCCCAATCCTTTTTGAAGGACGATTCAATCGACAATAAAGTGCTTACACGCTCGGAT
AAGAACCGAGGGAAAAGTGACAATGTTCCAAGCGAGGAAGTCGTAAAGAAAATGAAGAACTATTGGCGGC
AGCTCCTAAATGCGAAACTGATAACGCAAAGAAAGTTCGATAACTTAACTAAAGCTGAGAGGGGTGGCTT
GTCTGAACTTGACAAGGCCGGATTTATTAAACGTCAGCTCGTGGAAACCCGCCAAATCACAAAGCATGTT
GCACAGATACTAGATTCCCGAATGAATACGAAATACGACGAGAACGATAAGCTGATTCGGGAAGTCAAAG
TAATCACTTTAAAGTCAAAATTGGTGTCGGACTTCAGAAAGGATTTTCAATTCTATAAAGTTAGGGAGAT
AAATAACTACCACCATGCGCACGACGCTTATCTTAATGCCGTCGTAGGGACCGCACTCATTAAGAAATAC
CCGAAGCTAGAAAGTGAGTTTGTGTATGGTGATTACAAAGTTTATGACGTCCGTAAGATGATCGCGAAAA
GCGAACAGGAGATAGGCAAGGCTACAGCCAAATACTTCTTTTATTCTAACATTATGAATTTCTTTAAGAC
GGAAA
